>Addgene plasmid #103945 | PDZK1_PDZ_4 | addgene full sequence | sequence record 200296 | Addgene NGS Result
TTGACAATTAATCATCGGCTCGTATAATGTGTGGAATTGTGAGCGGATAACAATTTCACACAGGAAACAG
TATTCATGTCCCCTATACTAGGTTATTGGAAAATTAAGGGCCTTGTGCAACCCACTCGACTTCTTTTGGA
ATATCTTGAAGAAAAATATGAAGAGCATTTGTATGAGCGCGATGAAGGTGATAAATGGCGAAACAAAAAG
TTTGAATTGGGTTTGGAGTTTCCCAATCTTCCTTATTATATTGATGGTGATGTTAAATTAACACAGTCTA
TGGCCATCATACGTTATATAGCTGACAAGCACAACATGTTGGGTGGTTGTCCAAAAGAGCGTGCAGAGAT
TTCAATGCTTGAAGGAGCGGTTTTGGATATTAGATACGGTGTTTCGAGAATTGCATATAGTAAAGACTTT
GAAACTCTCAAAGTTGATTTTCTTAGCAAGCTACCTGAAATGCTGAAAATGTTCGAAGATCGTTTATGTC
ATAAAACATATTTAAATGGTGATCATGTAACCCATCCTGACTTCATGTTGTATGACGCTCTTGATGTTGT
TTTATACATGGACCCAATGTGCCTGGATGCGTTCCCAAAATTAGTTTGTTTTAAAAAACGTATTGAAGCT
ATCCCACAAATTGATAAGTACTTGAAATCCAGCAAGTATATAGCATGGCCTTTGCAGGGCTGGCAAGCCA
CGTTTGGTGGTGGCGACCATCCTCCAAAATCGGATCTGGAAGTTCTGTTCCAGGGGCCCCTGGGATCCTC
TCTGGAAGTCTCAAGTCCACCAGATACTACAGAGGAAGTAGATCATAAGCCTAAACTCTGCAGGCTGGCT
AAAGGTGAAAATGGCTATGGCTTTCACTTAAATGCGATTCGGGGTCTGCCAGGCTCATTCATCAAAGAGG
TACAGAAGGGCGGTCCTGCTGACTTGGCTGGGCTAGAGGATGAGGATGTCATCATTGAAGTGAATGGGGT
GAATGTGCTAGATGAACCCTATGAGAAGGTGGTGGATAGAATCCAGAGCAGTGGGAAGAATGTCACACTT
CTAGTCTGTGGAAAGAAGGCCTATGATTATTTCCAAGCTAAGAAAATCCCTATTGTTTCCTCCCTGTGAG
TCGACTCGAGCGGCCGCATCGTGACTGACTGACGATCTGCCTCGCGCGTTTCGGTGATGACGGTGAAAAC
CTCTGACACATGCAGCTCCCGGAGACGGTCACAGCTTGTCTGTAAGCGGATGCCGGGAGCAGACAAGCCC
GTCAGGGCGCGTCAGCGGGTGTTGGCGGGTGTCGGGGCGCAGCCATGACCCAGTCACGTAGCGATAGCGG
AGTGTATAATTCTTGAAGACGAAAGGGCCTCGTGATACGCCTATTTTTATAGGTTAATGTCATGATAATA
ATGGTTTCTTAGACGTCAGGTGGCACTTTTCGGGGAAATGTGCGCGGAACCCCTATTTGTTTATTTTTCT
AAATACATTCAAATATGTATCCGCTCATGAGACAATAACCCTGATAAATGCTTCAATAATATTGAAAAAG
GAAGAGTATGAGTATTCAACATTTCCGTGTCGCCCTTATTCCCTTTTTTGCGGCATTTTGCCTTCCTGTT
TTTGCTCACCCAGAAACGCTGGTGAAAGTAAAAGATGCTGAAGATCAGTTGGGTGCACGAGTGGGTTACA
TCGAACTGGATCTCAACAGCGGTAAGATCCTTGAGAGTTTTCGCCCCGAAGAACGTTTTCCAATGATGAG
CACTTTTAAAGTTCTGCTATGTGGCGCGGTATTATCCCGTGTTGACGCCGGGCAAGAGCAACTCGGTCGC
CGCATACACTATTCTCAGAATGACTTGGTTGAGTACTCACCAGTCACAGAAAAGCATCTTACGGATGGCA
TGACAGTAAGAGAATTATGCAGTGCTGCCATAACCATGAGTGATAACACTGCGGCCAACTTACTTCTGAC
AACGATCGGAGGACCGAAGGAGCTAACCGCTTTTTTGCACAACATGGGGGATCATGTAACTCGCCTTGAT
CGTTGGGAACCGGAGCTGAATGAAGCCATACCAAACGACGAGCGTGACACCACGATGCCTGCAGCAATGG
CAACAACGTTGCGCAAACTATTAACTGGCGAACTACTTACTCTAGCTTCCCGGCAACAATTAATAGACTG
GATGGAGGCGGATAAAGTTGCAGGACCACTTCTGCGCTCGGCCCTTCCGGCTGGCTGGTTTATTGCTGAT
AAATCTGGAGCCGGTGAGCGTGGGTCTCGCGGTATCATTGCAGCACTGGGGCCAGATGGTAAGCCCTCCC
GTATCGTAGTTATCTACACGACGGGGAGTCAGGCAACTATGGATGAACGAAATAGACAGATCGCTGAGAT
AGGTGCCTCACTGATTAAGCATTGGTAACTGTCAGACCAAGTTTACTCATATATACTTTAGATTGATTTA
AAACTTCATTTTTAATTTAAAAGGATCTAGGTGAAGATCCTTTTTGATAATCTCATGACCAAAATCCCTT
AACGTGAGTTTTCGTTCCACTGAGCGTCAGACCCCGTAGAAAAGATCAAAGGATCTTCTTGAGATCCTTT
TTTTCTGCGCGTAATCTGCTGCTTGCAAACAAAAAAACCACCGCTACCAGCGGTGGTTTGTTTGCCGGAT
CAAGAGCTACCAACTCTTTTTCCGAAGGTAACTGGCTTCAGCAGAGCGCAGATACCAAATACTGTCCTTC
TAGTGTAGCCGTAGTTAGGCCACCACTTCAAGAACTCTGTAGCACCGCCTACATACCTCGCTCTGCTAAT
CCTGTTACCAGTGGCTGCTGCCAGTGGCGATAAGTCGTGTCTTACCGGGTTGGACTCAAGACGATAGTTA
CCGGATAAGGCGCAGCGGTCGGGCTGAACGGGGGGTTCGTGCACACAGCCCAGCTTGGAGCGAACGACCT
ACACCGAACTGAGATACCTACAGCGTGAGCTATGAGAAAGCGCCACGCTTCCCGAAGGGAGAAAGGCGGA
CAGGTATCCGGTAAGCGGCAGGGTCGGAACAGGAGAGCGCACGAGGGAGCTTCCAGGGGGAAACGCCTGG
TATCTTTATAGTCCTGTCGGGTTTCGCCACCTCTGACTTGAGCGTCGATTTTTGTGATGCTCGTCAGGGG
GGCGGAGCCTATGGAAAAACGCCAGCAACGCGGCCTTTTTACGGTTCCTGGCCTTTTGCTGGCCTTTTGC
TCACATGTTCTTTCCTGCGTTATCCCCTGATTCTGTGGATAACCGTATTACCGCCTTTGAGTGAGCTGAT
ACCGCTCGCCGCAGCCGAACGACCGAGCGCAGCGAGTCAGTGAGCGAGGAAGCGGAAGAGCGCCTGATGC
GGTATTTTCTCCTTACGCATCTGTGCGGTATTTCACACCGCATAAATTCCGACACCATCGAATGGCGCAA
AACCTTTCGCGGTATGGCATGATAGCGCCCGGAAGAGAGTCAATTCAGGGTGGTGAATGTGAAACCAGTA
ACGTTATACGATGTCGCAGAGTATGCCGGTGTCTCTTATCAGACCGTTTCCCGCGTGGTGAACCAGGCCA
GCCACGTTTCTGCGAAAACGCGGGAAAAAGTGGAAGCGGCGATGGCGGAGCTGAATTACATTCCCAACCG
CGTGGCACAACAACTGGCGGGCAAACAGTCGTTGCTGATTGGCGTTGCCACCTCCAGTCTGGCCCTGCAC
GCGCCGTCGCAAATTGTCGCGGCGATTAAATCTCGCGCCGATCAACTGGGTGCCAGCGTGGTGGTGTCGA
TGGTAGAACGAAGCGGCGTCGAAGCCTGTAAAGCGGCGGTGCACAATCTTCTCGCGCAACGCGTCAGTGG
GCTGATCATTAACTATCCGCTGGATGACCAGGATGCCATTGCTGTGGAAGCTGCCTGCACTAATGTTCCG
GCGTTATTTCTTGATGTCTCTGACCAGACACCCATCAACAGTATTATTTTCTCCCATGAAGACGGTACGC
GACTGGGCGTGGAGCATCTGGTCGCATTGGGTCACCAGCAAATCGCGCTGTTAGCGGGCCCATTAAGTTC
TGTCTCGGCGCGTCTGCGTCTGGCTGGCTGGCATAAATATCTCACTCGCAATCAAATTCAGCCGATAGCG
GAACGGGAAGGCGACTGGAGTGCCATGTCCGGTTTTCAACAAACCATGCAAATGCTGAATGAGGGCATCG
TTCCCACTGCGATGCTGGTTGCCAACGATCAGATGGCGCTGGGCGCAATGCGCGCCATTACCGAGTCCGG
GCTGCGCGTTGGTGCGGATATCTCGGTAGTGGGATACGACGATACCGAAGACAGCTCATGTTATATCCCG
CCGTTAACCACCATCAAACAGGATTTTCGCCTGCTGGGGCAAACCAGCGTGGACCGCTTGCTGCAACTCT
CTCAGGGCCAGGCGGTGAAGGGCAATCAGCTGTTGCCCGTCTCACTGGTGAAAAGAAAAACCACGCTAGC
GCCCAATACGCAAACCGCCTCTCCCCGCGCGTTGGCCGATTCATTAATGCAGCTGGCACGACAGGTTTCC
CGACTGGAAAGCGGGCAGTGAGCGCAACGCAATTAATGTAAGTTAGCTCACTCATTAGGCACCCCAGGCT
TTACACTTTATGCTTCCGGCTCGTATGTTGTGTGGAATTGTGAGCGGATAACAATTTCACACAGGAAACA
GCTATGACCATGATTACGGATTCACTGGCCGTCGTTTTACAACGTCGTGACTGGGAAAACCCTGGCGTTA
CCCAACTTAATCGCCTTGCAGCACATCCCCCTTTCGCCAGCTGGCGTAATAGCGAAGAGGCCCGCACCGA
TCGCCCTTCCCAACAGTTGCGCAGCCTGAATGGCGAATGGCGCTTTGCCTGGTTTCCGGCACCAGAAGCG
GTGCCGGAAAGCTGGCTGGAGTGCGATCTTCCTGAGGCCGATACTGTCGTCGTCCCCTCAAACTGGCAGA
TGCACGGTTACGATGCGCCCATCTACACCAACGTGACCTATCCCATTACGGTCAATCCGCCGTTTGTTCC
CACGGAGAATCCGACGGGTTGTTACTCGCTCACATTTAATGTTGATGAAAGCTGGCTACAGGAAGGCCAG
ACGCGAATTATTTTTGATGGCGTTGGAATTAGCTTATCGACTGCACGGTGCACCAATGCTTCTGGCGTCA
GGCAGCCATCGGAAGCTGTGGTATGGCTGTGCAGGTCGTAAATCACTGCATAATTCGTGTCGCTCAAGGC
GCACTCCCGTTCTGGATAATGTTTTTTGCGCCGACATCATAACGGTTCTGGCAAATATTCTGAAATGAGC
TG
Features (pLannotate 1.2.2; 17 found; start..end, strand, type, name):
      1..29      +  promoter       tac promoter: strong E. coli promoter; hybrid between the trp and lac UV5 promoters
     37..53      +  protein_bind   lac operator: The lac repressor binds to the lac operator to inhibit transcription in E. coli. This inhibition can be relieved by adding lactose or isopropyl-β-D-thiogalactopyranoside (IPTG). lac repressor encoded by lacI
     76..729     +  CDS            GST26_SCHJA: Experimental evidence at protein level: Swiss-Prot protein existence level 1. GST isoenzymes appear to play a central role in the parasite detoxification system. Other functions are also suspected including a role in increasing the solubility of haematin in the parasite gut. From Schistosoma japonicum (Blood fluke).
    757..1116    +  CDS            PDZK1 (fragment): NHRF3_HUMAN - Also known as CAP70, NHERF3, PDZD1. Experimental evidence at protein level: Swiss-Prot protein existence level 1. A scaffold protein that connects plasma membrane proteins and regulatory components, regulating their surface expression in epithelial cells apical domains. May be involved in the coordination of a diverse range of regulatory processes for ion transport and second messenger cascades. In complex with SLC9A3R1, may cluster proteins that are functionally dependent in a mutual fashion and modulate the trafficking and the activity of the associated membrane proteins. May p
   1157..1196    +  CDS            rop (fragment): Rop protein, which maintains plasmids at low copy number; rop
   1298..1338    +  misc_feature   bom (fragment): basis of mobility region from pBR322
   1443..1547    +  promoter       AmpR promoter: bla
   1548..2408    +  CDS            AmpR: β-lactamase; bla; confers resistance to ampicillin, carbenicillin, and related antibiotics
   2579..3167    +  rep_origin     ori: high-copy-number ColE1/pMB1/pBR322/pUC origin of replication
   3353..3404    -  misc_feature   bom (fragment): basis of mobility region from pBR322
   3411..3488    +  promoter       lacI promoter: lacI
   3489..4571    +  CDS            lacI: lac repressor; lacI; The lac repressor binds to the lac operator to inhibit transcription in E. coli. This inhibition can be relieved by adding lactose or isopropyl-β-D-thiogalactopyranoside (IPTG).
   4584..4605    +  protein_bind   CAP binding site: CAP binding activates transcription in the presence of cAMP. E. coli catabolite activator protein
   4620..4650    +  promoter       lac promoter: promoter for the E. coli lac operon
   4658..4674    +  protein_bind   lac operator: The lac repressor binds to the lac operator to inhibit transcription in E. coli. This inhibition can be relieved by adding lactose or isopropyl-β-D-thiogalactopyranoside (IPTG). lac repressor encoded by lacI
   4694..4867    +  CDS            lacZα: LacZα fragment of β-galactosidase; lacZ fragment
   5131..5247    -  CDS            yciV (fragment): RNAAM_ECOLI - Also known as trpH From Escherichia coli (strain K12).
