[The description below was written by a language model from this plasmid's Addgene catalogue record and pLannotate feature annotations shown in this document.]
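Description:
PDZK1_PDZ_4 is a bacterial expression plasmid built on the pGEX-6P-1 backbone for producing the fourth PDZ domain of human PDZK1 (also known as NHERF3 or CAP70) as a glutathione S-transferase fusion in E. coli. PDZK1 is a multi-PDZ scaffold protein that links membrane proteins to regulatory partners at the apical surface of epithelial cells. Only a fragment is present here, annotated as a 360-nt coding segment. The full sequenced plasmid is 5,322 nt and is maintained through a ColE1/pMB1-type origin, with selection by the β-lactamase gene (AmpR) conferring ampicillin resistance. Short remnants of the rop and bom regions of pBR322, a lacZα segment with its lac promoter and operator, and a small E. coli yciV fragment are also annotated and appear to be backbone carry-over rather than functional payload.

Expression is driven by the tac promoter, a strong trp/lac hybrid, followed by a lac operator. The plasmid carries its own lacI gene and promoter, so the lac repressor keeps transcription low until it is relieved with IPTG. The open reading frame begins with Schistosoma japonicum GST, and the PDZK1 fragment follows after a short linker, placing the tag at the N terminus. GST allows affinity capture of the fusion on glutathione resin. The linker region is not annotated in the feature table, and the restriction sites used for cloning are not recorded. The stated purpose is expression and purification of the isolated PDZ4 domain, and the associated publication concerns mapping binding specificity across the PDZ domain family.
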