Addgene plasmid #103945: PDZK1_PDZ_4
Purpose: Protein expression and purification of PDZK1 PDZ4 domain
Depositing lab: Sachdev Sidhu. Depositing organization: University of Toronto. Publication: A specificity map for the PDZ domain family. Tonikian R, Zhang Y, Sazinsky SL, Currell B, Yeh JH, Reva B, Held HA, Appleton BA, Evangelista M, Wu Y, Xin X, Chan AC, Seshagiri S, Lasky LA, Sander C, Boone C, Bader GD, Sidhu SS. PLoS Biol. 2008 Sep 30;6(9):e239. doi: 10.1371/journal.pbio.0060239. PubMed 18828675.
Backbone
  Vector backbone: pGEX-6P-1
  Backbone size w/o insert (bp): 4984
  Vector type: Bacterial Expression
Growth in bacteria
  Bacterial resistance: Ampicillin, 100 μg/mL
  Growth temperature: 37°C
  Growth strain: DH5alpha
  Copy number: Unknown
Gene/Insert
  Gene/Insert name: PDZK1 (alt name: PDZK1 PDZ4)
  Species: H. sapiens (human)
  Entrez Gene: PDZK1 (a.k.a. CAP70, CLAMP, NHERF-3, NHERF3, PDZD1)
  Promoter: tac
  Tag / fusion protein: GST (N terminal on backbone)
  Cloning method: Restriction Enzyme; 5′ cloning site unknown (unknown if destroyed); 3′ cloning site unknown (unknown if destroyed)
  Sequencing primers: 5′ pGEX Fwd
Terms and licenses: Academic/Nonprofit Terms; Industry Terms: Not Available to Industry
How to cite: PDZK1_PDZ_4 was a gift from Sachdev Sidhu (Addgene plasmid # 103945 ; http://n2t.net/addgene:103945 ; RRID:Addgene_103945)
